Addgene plasmid #80032: pAAV-2Aneo
Purpose: (Empty Backbone) Used to construct AAV-based targeting vectors that carry an IVS-2Aneo cassette for promoter-trapping
Depositing lab: Hiroyuki Konishi. Depositing organization: Aichi Medical University. Publication: Improved methods of AAV-mediated gene targeting for human cell lines using ribosome-skipping 2A peptide. Karnan S, Ota A, Konishi Y, Wahiduzzaman M, Hosokawa Y, Konishi H. Nucleic Acids Res. 2015 Dec 10. pii: gkv1338. 10.1093/nar/gkv1338 PubMed 26657635.
Backbone
  Vector backbone: pAAV-MCS
  Backbone manufacturer: Stratagene
  Backbone size (bp): 2892
  Modifications to backbone: a NotI-NotI fragment containing pAAV-MCS backbone was used for the cloning of pAAV-2Aneo.
  Vector type: AAV, Cre/Lox ; a platform vector to construct targeting vectors by inserting 5' and 3' arms
  Selectable markers: Neomycin (select with G418)
Growth in bacteria
  Bacterial resistance: Ampicillin, 100 μg/mL
  Growth temperature: 37°C
  Growth strain: NEB Stable
  Copy number: High Copy
Gene/Insert
  Cloning method: Restriction Enzyme
  Sequencing primers: 5′ SK primer; 3′ KS primer
Terms and licenses: Academic/Nonprofit Terms; Industry Terms: Not Available to Industry
Depositor comments: Upon construction of a targeting vector with pAAV-2Aneo, the “frame adjuster” should be first cleaved with BspEI, MluI, or BsrGI and then self-religated so that 2Aneo is translated in frame with the 5’ portion of the targeted endogenous gene. This truncation of the frame adjuster should be done prior to the incorporation of 5' and 3' arms into pAAV-2Aneo, if arms carry restriction enzyme sites cleaved during the truncation of the frame adjuster (i.e., BspEI, MluI, or BsrGI sites). This plasmid and pAAV-2Aneo v2 differ only by the sequences of the frame adjusters. A following article describes how to use pAAV-2Aneo to construct AAV-based targeting vectors: Karnan et al. Bio-Protoc, 6(24): e2058, 2016. (http://www.bio-protocol.org/e2058)
How to cite: pAAV-2Aneo was a gift from Hiroyuki Konishi (Addgene plasmid # 80032 ; http://n2t.net/addgene:80032 ; RRID:Addgene_80032)
