[The description below was written by a language model from this plasmid's Addgene catalogue record and pLannotate feature annotations shown in this document.]
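Description:
pAAV-2Aneo is an empty platform plasmid for building adeno-associated virus (AAV)-based gene-targeting vectors, derived from a NotI fragment of the Stratagene pAAV-MCS backbone. The 4.5 kb plasmid is maintained in E. coli through a high-copy ColE1/pUC-type origin and an ampicillin resistance gene (β-lactamase with its own promoter). It also carries an M13 phage origin. The short bom, rop and p21 hits in the automated feature table are small fragments that are probably annotation artefacts or backbone remnants rather than functional parts.

Between the two AAV2 inverted terminal repeats, which allow the intervening DNA to be packaged into recombinant AAV, lies a promoterless selection cassette. The cassette is flanked by two loxP sites in the same orientation and, outside those, by pBluescript-derived multiple cloning site fragments where the 5' and 3' homology arms are inserted. It consists of a chimeric intron (the IVS element), a neomycin phosphotransferase coding sequence and an SV40 polyadenylation signal. According to the record, a ribosome-skipping 2A peptide and a "frame adjuster" precede neo, although neither is annotated in the feature table.

Because the cassette has no promoter of its own, G418 resistance arises only when it integrates into an actively transcribed gene. There it is spliced and translated in frame with the upstream part of the endogenous protein, and the 2A peptide releases the neo product. This promoter-trap design enriches for correctly targeted clones in human cell lines. The frame adjuster is truncated by digestion and religation to set the correct reading frame, and the sister plasmid pAAV-2Aneo v2 differs only in this element. The loxP sites allow Cre-mediated removal of the cassette after selection.
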