Features (pLannotate 1.2.2; 17 found; start..end, strand, type, name):
      1..141     -  repeat_region  AAV2 ITR: inverted terminal repeat of adeno-associated virus serotype 2 inverted
    148..189     +  misc_feature   MCS (fragment): pBluescript multiple cloning site
    190..223     +  protein_bind   loxP: Cre-mediated recombination occurs in the 8-bp core sequence (GCATACAT). Cre recombinase
    266..495     +  intron         chimeric intron: chimera between introns from adenovirus and immunoglobulin heavy chain genes
    618..1407    +  CDS            NeoR/KanR (fragment): aminoglycoside phosphotransferase from Tn5; aph(3')-II (or nptII); confers resistance to neomycin, kanamycin, and G418 (Geneticin®)
   1429..1563    -  polyA_signal   SV40 poly(A) signal: SV40 polyadenylation signal
   1629..1659    +  CDS            p21 (fragment): human cyclin-dependent kinase inhibitor 1A; Homo sapiens CDKN1A; mediates p53-dependent arrest in the G1 phase of the cell cycle
   1660..1693    +  protein_bind   loxP: Cre-mediated recombination occurs in the 8-bp core sequence (GCATACAT). Cre recombinase
   1726..1765    +  misc_feature   MCS (fragment): pBluescript multiple cloning site
   1770..1910    +  repeat_region  AAV2 ITR: inverted terminal repeat of adeno-associated virus serotype 2 inverted
   1915..1966    -  misc_feature   bom (fragment): basis of mobility region from pBR322
   1985..2365    +  rep_origin     M13 ori (sequence partly withheld): M13 bacteriophage origin of replication; arrow indicates direction of (+) strand synthesis
   2441..2490    -  misc_feature   bom (fragment): basis of mobility region from pBR322
   2592..2627    -  CDS            rop (fragment): Rop protein, which maintains plasmids at low copy number; rop
   2722..2826    +  promoter       AmpR promoter: bla
   2827..3687    +  CDS            AmpR: β-lactamase; bla; confers resistance to ampicillin, carbenicillin, and related antibiotics
   3858..4446    +  rep_origin     ori: high-copy-number ColE1/pMB1/pBR322/pUC origin of replication
>Addgene plasmid #80032 | pAAV-2Aneo | depositor full sequence | sequence record 150153 | pAAV-2Aneo sequence 4507 bps
CCTGCAGGCAGCTGCGCGCTCGCTCGCTCACTGAGGCCGCCCGGGCAAAGCCCGGGCGTCGGGCGACCTT
TGGTCGCCCGGCCTCAGTGAGCGAGCGAGCGCGCAGAGAGGGAGTGGCCAACTCCATCACTAGGGGTTCC
TGCGGCCGAGCTCCACCGCGGTGGCGGCCGCTCTAGAACTAGTGGATCCATAACTTCGTATAGCATACAT
TATACGAAGTTATGGAATTTACCCAATTCGCTGTCTGCGAGGGCCAGCTGTTGGGGTGAGTACTCCCTCT
CAAAAGCGGGCATGACTTCTGCGCTAAGATTGTCAGTTTCCAAAAACGAGGAGGATTTGATATTCACCTG
GCCCGCGGTGATGCCTTTGAGGGTGGCCGCGTCCATCTGGTCAGAAAAGACAATCTTTTTGTTGTCAAGC
TTGAGGTGTGGCAGGCTTGAGATCTGGCCATACACTTGAGTGACAATGACATCCACTTTGCCTTTCTCTC
CACAGGTGTCCACTCCCAGGTCCAACTGCATTCCGGAACGCGTTGTACATCCGGACGCGTGTACAGAGGG
CAGAGGAAGTCTTCTAACATGCGGTGACGTGGAGGAGAATCCCGGCCCAACCATGGCTGAACAAGATGGA
TTGCACGCAGGTTCTCCGGCCGCTTGGGTGGAGAGGCTATTCGGCTATGACTGGGCACAACAGACAATCG
GCTGCTCTGATGCCGCCGTGTTCCGGCTGTCAGCGCAGGGGCGCCCGGTTCTTTTTGTCAAGACCGACCT
GTCCGGTGCCCTGAATGAACTGCAGGACGAGGCAGCGCGGCTATCGTGGCTGGCCACGACGGGCGTTCCT
TGCGCAGCTGTGCTCGACGTTGTCACTGAAGCGGGAAGGGACTGGCTGCTATTGGGCGAAGTGCCGGGGC
AGGATCTCCTGTCATCTCACCTTGCTCCTGCCGAGAAAGTATCCATCATGGCTGATGCAATGCGGCGGCT
GCATACGCTTGATCCGGCTACCTGCCCATTCGACCACCAAGCGAAACATCGCATCGAGCGAGCACGTACT
CGGATGGAAGCCGGTCTTGTCGATCAGGATGATCTGGACGAAGAGCATCAGGGGCTCGCGCCAGCCGAAC
TGTTCGCCAGGCTCAAGGCGCGCATGCCCGACGGCGAGGATCTCGTCGTGACCCATGGCGATGCCTGCTT
GCCGAATATCATGGTGGAAAATGGCCGCTTTTCTGGATTCATCGACTGTGGCCGGCTGGGTGTGGCGGAC
CGCTATCAGGACATAGCGTTGGCTACCCGTGATATTGCTGAAGAGCTTGGCGGCGAATGGGCTGACCGCT
TCCTCGTGCTTTACGGTATCGCCGCTCCCGATTCGCAGCGCATCGCCTTCTATCGCCTTCTTGACGAGTT
CTTCTGAGCGGGACTCTGGGGTTCGGGGGATCCAGACATGATAAGATACATTGATGAGTTTGGACAAACC
ACAACTAGAATGCAGTGAAAAAAATGCTTTATTTGTGAAATTTGTGATGCTATTGCTTTATTTGTAACCA
TTATAAGCTGCAATAAACAAGTTAACAACAACAATTGCATTCATTTTATGTTTCAGGTTCAGGGGGAGGT
GTGGGAGGTTTTTTCTAGGGGGCCCCGGCGAGGCCGGGATGAGTTGGGAATAACTTCGTATAGCATACAT
TATACGAAGTTATCCAAATTTTAAGGTACCACTGTGCATATGTATGAATTCGATATCAAGCTTATCGATA
CCGTCGACCTCGAGGCCGCAGGAACCCCTAGTGATGGAGTTGGCCACTCCCTCTCTGCGCGCTCGCTCGC
TCACTGAGGCCGGGCGACCAAAGGTCGCCCGACGCCCGGGCTTTGCCCGGGCGGCCTCAGTGAGCGAGCG
AGCGCGCAGCTGCCTGCAGGGGCGCCTGATGCGGTATTTTCTCCTTACGCATCTGTGCGGTATTTCACAC
CGCATA
[142 nt withheld, positions 1967-2108]
C
[141 nt withheld, positions 2110-2250]
CCTTTGACGTTGGAGTCCACGTTCTTT
[37 nt withheld, positions 2278-2314]
ACCCTATCTCGGGCTATTCTTTTGATTTATAAGGGATTTTGCCGATTTCGGCCTATTGGTTAAAAAATGA
GCTGATTTAACAAAAATTTAACGCGAATTTTAACAAAATATTAACGTTTACAATTTTATGGTGCACTCTC
AGTACAATCTGCTCTGATGCCGCATAGTTAAGCCAGCCCCGACACCCGCCAACACCCGCTGACGCGCCCT
GACGGGCTTGTCTGCTCCCGGCATCCGCTTACAGACAAGCTGTGACCGTCTCCGGGAGCTGCATGTGTCA
GAGGTTTTCACCGTCATCACCGAAACGCGCGAGACGAAAGGGCCTCGTGATACGCCTATTTTTATAGGTT
AATGTCATGATAATAATGGTTTCTTAGACGTCAGGTGGCACTTTTCGGGGAAATGTGCGCGGAACCCCTA
TTTGTTTATTTTTCTAAATACATTCAAATATGTATCCGCTCATGAGACAATAACCCTGATAAATGCTTCA
ATAATATTGAAAAAGGAAGAGTATGAGTATTCAACATTTCCGTGTCGCCCTTATTCCCTTTTTTGCGGCA
TTTTGCCTTCCTGTTTTTGCTCACCCAGAAACGCTGGTGAAAGTAAAAGATGCTGAAGATCAGTTGGGTG
CACGAGTGGGTTACATCGAACTGGATCTCAACAGCGGTAAGATCCTTGAGAGTTTTCGCCCCGAAGAACG
TTTTCCAATGATGAGCACTTTTAAAGTTCTGCTATGTGGCGCGGTATTATCCCGTATTGACGCCGGGCAA
GAGCAACTCGGTCGCCGCATACACTATTCTCAGAATGACTTGGTTGAGTACTCACCAGTCACAGAAAAGC
ATCTTACGGATGGCATGACAGTAAGAGAATTATGCAGTGCTGCCATAACCATGAGTGATAACACTGCGGC
CAACTTACTTCTGACAACGATCGGAGGACCGAAGGAGCTAACCGCTTTTTTGCACAACATGGGGGATCAT
GTAACTCGCCTTGATCGTTGGGAACCGGAGCTGAATGAAGCCATACCAAACGACGAGCGTGACACCACGA
TGCCTGTAGCAATGGCAACAACGTTGCGCAAACTATTAACTGGCGAACTACTTACTCTAGCTTCCCGGCA
ACAATTAATAGACTGGATGGAGGCGGATAAAGTTGCAGGACCACTTCTGCGCTCGGCCCTTCCGGCTGGC
TGGTTTATTGCTGATAAATCTGGAGCCGGTGAGCGTGGGTCTCGCGGTATCATTGCAGCACTGGGGCCAG
ATGGTAAGCCCTCCCGTATCGTAGTTATCTACACGACGGGGAGTCAGGCAACTATGGATGAACGAAATAG
ACAGATCGCTGAGATAGGTGCCTCACTGATTAAGCATTGGTAACTGTCAGACCAAGTTTACTCATATATA
CTTTAGATTGATTTAAAACTTCATTTTTAATTTAAAAGGATCTAGGTGAAGATCCTTTTTGATAATCTCA
TGACCAAAATCCCTTAACGTGAGTTTTCGTTCCACTGAGCGTCAGACCCCGTAGAAAAGATCAAAGGATC
TTCTTGAGATCCTTTTTTTCTGCGCGTAATCTGCTGCTTGCAAACAAAAAAACCACCGCTACCAGCGGTG
GTTTGTTTGCCGGATCAAGAGCTACCAACTCTTTTTCCGAAGGTAACTGGCTTCAGCAGAGCGCAGATAC
CAAATACTGTCCTTCTAGTGTAGCCGTAGTTAGGCCACCACTTCAAGAACTCTGTAGCACCGCCTACATA
CCTCGCTCTGCTAATCCTGTTACCAGTGGCTGCTGCCAGTGGCGATAAGTCGTGTCTTACCGGGTTGGAC
TCAAGACGATAGTTACCGGATAAGGCGCAGCGGTCGGGCTGAACGGGGGGTTCGTGCACACAGCCCAGCT
TGGAGCGAACGACCTACACCGAACTGAGATACCTACAGCGTGAGCTATGAGAAAGCGCCACGCTTCCCGA
AGGGAGAAAGGCGGACAGGTATCCGGTAAGCGGCAGGGTCGGAACAGGAGAGCGCACGAGGGAGCTTCCA
GGGGGAAACGCCTGGTATCTTTATAGTCCTGTCGGGTTTCGCCACCTCTGACTTGAGCGTCGATTTTTGT
GATGCTCGTCAGGGGGGCGGAGCCTATGGAAAAACGCCAGCAACGCGGCCTTTTTACGGTTCCTGGCCTT
TTGCTGGCCTTTTGCTCACATGT
