>Addgene plasmid #80032 | pAAV-2Aneo | addgene partial sequence | sequence record 155865 | pBluescript-SK 5'-tctagaactagtggatc-3'
ATTATACGAAGTTATGGAATTTACCCAATTCGCTGTCTGCGAGGGCCAGCTGTTGGGGTGAGTACTCCCT
CTCAAAAGCGGGCATGACTTCTGCGCTAAGATTGTCAGTTTCCAAAAACGAGGAGGATTTGATATTCACC
TGGCCCGCGGTGATGCCTTTGAGGGTGGCCGCGTCCATCTGGTCAGAAAAGACAATCTTTTTGTTGTCAA
GCTTGAGGTGTGGCAGGCTTGAGATCTGGCCATACACTTGAGTGACAATGACATCCACTTTGCCTTTCTC
TCCACAGGTGTCCACTCCCAGGTCCAACTGCATTCCGGAACGCGTTGTACATCCGGACGCGTGTACAGAG
GGCAGAGGAAGTCTTCTAACATGCGGTGACGTGGAGGAGAATCCCGGCCCAACCATGGCTGAACAAGATG
GATTGCACGCAGGTTCTCCGGCCGCTTGGGTGGAGAGGCTATTCGGCTATGACTGGGCACAACAGACAAT
CGGCTGCTCTGATGCCGCCGTGTTCCGGCTGTCAGCGCAGGGGCGCCCGGTTCTTTTTGTCAAGACCGAC
CTGTCCGGTGCCCTGAATGAACTGCAGGACGAGGCAGCGCGGCTATCGTGGCTGGCCACGACGGGCGTTC
CTTGCGCAGCTGTGCTCGACGTTGTCACTGAAGCGGGAAGGGACTGGCTGCTATTGGGCGAAGTGCCGGG
GCAGGATCTCCTGTCATCTCACCTTGCTCCTGCCGAGAAAGTATCCATCATGGCTGATGCAATGCGGCGG
CTGCATACGCTTGATCCGGCTACCTGCCCATTCGACCACCAAGCGAAACATCGCATCGAGCGAGCACGTA
CTCGGATGGAAGCCGGTCTTGTCGATCAGGATGATCTGGACGAAGAGCATCAGGGGCTCGCGCCAGCCGA
ACTGTTCGCCAGGCTCAAGGCGCGCATGCCCGACGGCGAGGATCTCGTCGTGACCCATGGCGATGCCTGC
TTGCCGAATATCATGGTGGAAAATGGCCGCTTT
