>Addgene plasmid #80032 | pAAV-2Aneo | addgene partial sequence | sequence record 155866 | pPR244-F 5'-CCTCGAGGTCGACGGTATC-3'
ATACATATGCACAGTGGTACCTTAAAATTTGGATAACTTCGTATAATGTATGCTATACGAAGTTATTCCC
AACTCATCCCGGCCTCGCCGGGGCCCCCTAGAAAAAACCTCCCACACCTCCCCCTGAACCTGAAACATAA
AATGAATGCAATTGTTGTTGTTAACTTGTTTATTGCAGCTTATAATGGTTACAAATAAAGCAATAGCATC
ACAAATTTCACAAATAAAGCATTTTTTTCACTGCATTCTAGTTGTGGTTTGTCCAAACTCATCAATGTAT
CTTATCATGTCTGGATCCCCCGAACCCCAGAGTCCCGCTCAGAAGAACTCGTCAAGAAGGCGATAGAAGG
CGATGCGCTGCGAATCGGGAGCGGCGATACCGTAAAGCACGAGGAAGCGGTCAGCCCATTCGCCGCCAAG
CTCTTCAGCAATATCACGGGTAGCCAACGCTATGTCCTGATAGCGGTCCGCCACACCCAGCCGGCCACAG
TCGATGAATCCAGAAAAGCGGCCATTTTCCACCATGATATTCGGCAAGCAGGCATCGCCATGGGTCACGA
CGAGATCCTCGCCGTCGGGCATGCGCGCCTTGAGCCTGGCGAACAGTTCGGCTGGCGCGAGCCCCTGATG
CTCTTCGTCCAGATCATCCTGATCGACAAGACCGGCTTCCATCCGAGTACGTGCTCGCTCGATGCGATGT
TTCGCTTGGTGGTCGAATGGGCAGGTAGCCGGATCAAGCGTATGCAGCCGCCGCATTGCATCAGCCATGA
TGGATACTTTCTCGGCAGGAGCAAGGTGAGATGACAGGAGATCCTGCCCCGGCACTTCGCCCAATAGCAG
CCAGTCCCTTCCCGCTTCAGTGACAACGTCGAGCACAGCTGCGCAAGGAACGCCCGTCGTGGCCAGCCAC
GATAGCCGCGCTGCCTCGTCCTGCAGTTCATTCAGGGCACCGGACAGGTCGGTCTTGACAAAA
